Addgene plasmid #77214: HCK gRNA (BRDN0001147234)
Purpose: 3rd generation lentiviral gRNA plasmid targeting human HCK
Depositing lab: John Doench & David Root. Depositing organization: Broad Institute. Publication: Optimized sgRNA design to maximize activity and minimize off-target effects of CRISPR-Cas9. Doench JG, Fusi N, Sullender M, Hegde M, Vaimberg EW, Donovan KF, Smith I, Tothova Z, Wilen C, Orchard R, Virgin HW, Listgarten J, Root DE. Nat Biotechnol. 2016 Jan 18. doi: 10.1038/nbt.3437. PubMed 26780180.
Backbone
  Vector backbone: lentiGuide-Puro
  Backbone manufacturer: Zhang Lab (Addgene plasmid # 52963)
  Vector type: Mammalian Expression, Lentiviral, CRISPR
  Selectable markers: Puromycin
Growth in bacteria
  Bacterial resistance: Ampicillin, 100 μg/mL
  Growth temperature: 37°C
  Growth strain: DH5alpha
  Copy number: High Copy
Gene/Insert
  Gene/Insert name: HCK (alt names: HCK; NM_001172129.1)
  gRNA/shRNA sequence: ATCCGGACCCTGGACAACGG
  Species: H. sapiens (human)
  Entrez Gene: HCK (a.k.a. AIPCV, JTK9, p59Hck, p61Hck)
  Promoter: hU6
  Cloning method: Unknown
  Sequencing primers: 5′ U6-F; 3′ pS2-R
Terms and licenses: Academic/Nonprofit Terms; Industry Terms: Not Available to Industry
Depositor comments: The gRNA was designed to target the following Genbank reference sequence(s): NM_001172129.1,NM_001172130.1,NM_001172131.1,NM_001172132.1,NM_001172133.1,NM_002110.3. Note that this plasmid does NOT contain Cas9. It should be used in conjunction with lentiCas9-Blast (Addgene #52962) or otherwise with cell lines already expressing Cas9. Browse the full kinome gRNA library at http://www.addgene.org/pooled-library/broadgpp-human-kinome/ or visit http://www.broadinstitute.org/rnai/public/ for detailed protocols and information.
How to cite: HCK gRNA (BRDN0001147234) was a gift from John Doench & David Root (Addgene plasmid # 77214 ; http://n2t.net/addgene:77214 ; RRID:Addgene_77214)
