[The description below was written by a language model from this plasmid's Addgene catalogue record and pLannotate feature annotations shown in this document.]
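Description:
HCK gRNA (BRDN0001147234) is a third-generation lentiviral single-guide RNA plasmid built on the lentiGuide-Puro backbone, designed to direct Streptococcus pyogenes Cas9 to the human HCK gene, which encodes a Src-family tyrosine kinase. It belongs to a human kinome gRNA collection, and the guide was designed to match several HCK reference transcripts. In bacteria the roughly 8.3 kb plasmid is maintained at high copy through a ColE1/pUC-type origin and selected with ampicillin via the β-lactamase gene. An f1 origin, an SV40 origin and remnants of lac and phage promoter elements are also carried in the backbone.

The transfer cassette is arranged in the usual third-generation format. An RSV promoter fused to a truncated HIV-1 5' LTR drives Tat-independent production of genomic RNA in packaging cells. It is followed by the Ψ packaging signal with a partial gag sequence, the Rev response element for nuclear export, and a cPPT/CTS that aids nuclear import. A ΔU3 self-inactivating 3' LTR closes the provirus. Within this unit, the human U6 RNA polymerase III promoter transcribes the HCK-specific 20-nucleotide spacer joined to the SpCas9 gRNA scaffold. A separate EF-1α core promoter with its intron A expresses puromycin N-acetyltransferase, allowing selection of transduced mammalian cells, and a WPRE enhances transcript expression.

The plasmid does not encode Cas9, so it must be used with a separate Cas9 vector or in cells that already express the nuclease. Its typical use is CRISPR knockout of HCK in human cells.
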