Features (pLannotate 1.2.2; 29 found; start..end, strand, type, name):
     14..80      +  CDS            small t antigen (fragment): SV40 (simian virus 40) small t antigen
    106..317     +  promoter       EF-1α core promoter: core promoter for human elongation factor EF-1α
    318..1256    +  intron         EF-1α intron A: intron upstream of the start codon of human EF-1α
   1278..1877    +  CDS            PuroR (fragment): puromycin N-acetyltransferase; pac from Streptomyces; confers resistance to puromycin
   1893..2481    +  misc_feature   WPRE: woodchuck hepatitis virus posttranscriptional regulatory element
   2532..2551    +  misc_feature   cPPT/CTS (fragment): central polypurine tract and central termination sequence of HIV-1
   2553..2786    +  LTR            3' LTR (ΔU3): self-inactivating 3' long terminal repeat (LTR) from HIV-1
   2864..2985    +  polyA_signal   SV40 poly(A) signal: SV40 polyadenylation signal
   3025..3160    +  rep_origin     SV40 ori: SV40 origin of replication
   3181..3199    -  promoter       T7 promoter: promoter for bacteriophage T7 RNA polymerase
   3207..3362    +  CDS            lacZα (fragment): LacZα fragment of β-galactosidase; lacZ fragment
   3367..3795    +  rep_origin     f1 ori (sequence partly withheld): f1 bacteriophage origin of replication; arrow indicates direction of (+) strand synthesis
   3848..3952    +  promoter       AmpR promoter: bla
   3953..4813    +  CDS            AmpR: β-lactamase; bla; confers resistance to ampicillin, carbenicillin, and related antibiotics
   4984..5572    +  rep_origin     ori: high-copy-number ColE1/pMB1/pBR322/pUC origin of replication
   5755..5847    +  CDS            lacI (fragment): lac repressor; lacI; The lac repressor binds to the lac operator to inhibit transcription in E. coli. This inhibition can be relieved by adding lactose or isopropyl-β-D-thiogalactopyranoside (IPTG).
   5860..5881    +  protein_bind   CAP binding site: CAP binding activates transcription in the presence of cAMP. E. coli catabolite activator protein
   5896..5926    +  promoter       lac promoter: promoter for the E. coli lac operon
   5934..5950    +  protein_bind   lac operator: The lac repressor binds to the lac operator to inhibit transcription in E. coli. This inhibition can be relieved by adding lactose or isopropyl-β-D-thiogalactopyranoside (IPTG). lac repressor encoded by lacI
   5995..6013    +  promoter       T3 promoter: promoter for bacteriophage T3 RNA polymerase
   6041..6267    +  promoter       RSV promoter: Rous sarcoma virus enhancer/promoter
   6268..6448    +  LTR            5' LTR (truncated): truncated 5' long terminal repeat (LTR) from HIV-1
   6495..6620    +  misc_feature   HIV-1 Ψ: packaging signal of human immunodeficiency virus type 1
   6604..6967    +  CDS            HIV-1 gag (fragment): gag protein from human immunodeficiency virus 1; gag
   7113..7346    +  misc_feature   RRE: The Rev response element (RRE) of HIV-1 allows for Rev-dependent mRNA export from the nucleus to the cytoplasm.
   7723..7749    +  CDS            Rev (fragment): human immunodeficiency virus 1 (HIV-1) Rev protein; rev; enhances nuclear export of unspliced and incompletely spliced viral mRNAs
   7753..7993    +  promoter       U6 promoter: RNA polymerase III promoter for human U6 snRNA
   8023..8098    +  misc_RNA       gRNA scaffold: guide RNA scaffold for the Streptococcus pyogenes CRISPR/Cas9 system
   8154..8271    +  misc_feature   cPPT/CTS: central polypurine tract and central termination sequence of HIV-1
>Addgene plasmid #77214 | HCK gRNA (BRDN0001147234) | addgene full sequence | sequence record 187332 | Addgene Assembled Sequence
CCCGGGTGCAAAGATGGATAAAGTTTTAAACAGAGAGGAATCTTTGCAGCTAATGGACCTTCTAGGTCTT
GAAAGGAGTGGGAATTGGCTCCGGTGCCCGTCAGTGGGCAGAGCGCACATCGCCCACAGTCCCCGAGAAG
TTGGGGGGAGGGGTCGGCAATTGATCCGGTGCCTAGAGAAGGTGGCGCGGGGTAAACTGGGAAAGTGATG
TCGTGTACTGGCTCCGCCTTTTTCCCGAGGGTGGGGGAGAACCGTATATAAGTGCAGTAGTCGCCGTGAA
CGTTCTTTTTCGCAACGGGTTTGCCGCCAGAACACAGGTAAGTGCCGTGTGTGGTTCCCGCGGGCCTGGC
CTCTTTACGGGTTATGGCCCTTGCGTGCCTTGAATTACTTCCACCTGGCTGCAGTACGTGATTCTTGATC
CCGAGCTTCGGGTTGGAAGTGGGTGGGAGAGTTCGAGGCCTTGCGCTTAAGGAGCCCCTTCGCCTCGTGC
TTGAGTTGAGGCCTGGCCTGGGCGCTGGGGCCGCCGCGTGCGAATCTGGTGGCACCTTCGCGCCTGTCTC
GCTGCTTTCGATAAGTCTCTAGCCATTTAAAATTTTTGATGACCTGCTGCGACGCTTTTTTTCTGGCAAG
ATAGTCTTGTAAATGCGGGCCAAGATCTGCACACTGGTATTTCGGTTTTTGGGGCCGCGGGCGGCGACGG
GGCCCGTGCGTCCCAGCGCACATGTTCGGCGAGGCGGGGCCTGCGAGCGCGGCCACCGAGAATCGGACGG
GGGTAGTCTCAAGCTGGCCGGCCTGCTCTGGTGCCTGGCCTCGCGCCGCCGTGTATCGCCCCGCCCTGGG
CGGCAAGGCTGGCCCGGTCGGCACCAGTTGCGTGAGCGGAAAGATGGCCGCTTCCCGGCCCTGCTGCAGG
GAGCTCAAAATGGAGGACGCGGCGCTCGGGAGAGCGGGCGGGTGAGTCACCCACACAAAGGAAAAGGGCC
TTTCCGTCCTCAGCCGTCGCTTCATGTGACTCCACGGAGTACCGGGCGCCGTCCAGGCACCTCGATTAGT
TCTCGAGCTTTTGGAGTACGTCGTCTTTAGGTTGGGGGGAGGGGTTTTATGCGATGGAGTTTCCCCACAC
TGAGTGGGTGGAGACTGAAGTTAGGCCAGCTTGGCACTTGATGTAATTCTCCTTGGAATTTGCCCTTTTT
GAGTTTGGATCTTGGTTCATTCTCAAGCCTCAGACAGTGGTTCAAAGTTTTTTTCTTCCATTTCAGGTGT
CGTGACGTACGGCCACCATGACCGAGTACAAGCCCACGGTGCGCCTCGCCACCCGCGACGACGTCCCCAG
GGCCGTACGCACCCTCGCCGCCGCGTTCGCCGACTACCCCGCCACGCGCCACACCGTCGATCCGGACCGC
CACATCGAGCGGGTCACCGAGCTGCAAGAACTCTTCCTCACGCGCGTCGGGCTCGACATCGGCAAGGTGT
GGGTCGCGGACGACGGCGCCGCCGTGGCGGTCTGGACCACGCCGGAGAGCGTCGAAGCGGGGGCGGTGTT
CGCCGAGATCGGCCCGCGCATGGCCGAGTTGAGCGGTTCCCGGCTGGCCGCGCAGCAACAGATGGAAGGC
CTCCTGGCGCCGCACCGGCCCAAGGAGCCCGCGTGGTTCCTGGCCACCGTCGGAGTCTCGCCCGACCACC
AGGGCAAGGGTCTGGGCAGCGCCGTCGTGCTCCCCGGAGTGGAGGCGGCCGAGCGCGCCGGGGTGCCCGC
CTTCCTGGAGACCTCCGCGCCCCGCAACCTCCCCTTCTACGAGCGGCTCGGCTTCACCGTCACCGCCGAC
GTCGAGGTGCCCGAAGGACCGCGCACCTGGTGCATGACCCGCAAGCCCGGTGCCTGAACGCGTTAAGTCG
ACAATCAACCTCTGGATTACAAAATTTGTGAAAGATTGACTGGTATTCTTAACTATGTTGCTCCTTTTAC
GCTATGTGGATACGCTGCTTTAATGCCTTTGTATCATGCTATTGCTTCCCGTATGGCTTTCATTTTCTCC
TCCTTGTATAAATCCTGGTTGCTGTCTCTTTATGAGGAGTTGTGGCCCGTTGTCAGGCAACGTGGCGTGG
TGTGCACTGTGTTTGCTGACGCAACCCCCACTGGTTGGGGCATTGCCACCACCTGTCAGCTCCTTTCCGG
GACTTTCGCTTTCCCCCTCCCTATTGCCACGGCGGAACTCATCGCCGCCTGCCTTGCCCGCTGCTGGACA
GGGGCTCGGCTGTTGGGCACTGACAATTCCGTGGTGTTGTCGGGGAAATCATCGTCCTTTCCTTGGCTGC
TCGCCTGTGTTGCCACCTGGATTCTGCGCGGGACGTCCTTCTGCTACGTCCCTTCGGCCCTCAATCCAGC
GGACCTTCCTTCCCGCGGCCTGCTGCCGGCTCTGCGGCCTCTTCCGCGTCTTCGCCTTCGCCCTCAGACG
AGTCGGATCTCCCTTTGGGCCGCCTCCCCGCGTCGACTTTAAGACCAATGACTTACAAGGCAGCTGTAGA
TCTTAGCCACTTTTTAAAAGAAAAGGGGGGACTGGAAGGGCTAATTCACTCCCAACGAAGACAAGATCTG
CTTTTTGCTTGTACTGGGTCTCTCTGGTTAGACCAGATCTGAGCCTGGGAGCTCTCTGGCTAACTAGGGA
ACCCACTGCTTAAGCCTCAATAAAGCTTGCCTTGAGTGCTTCAAGTAGTGTGTGCCCGTCTGTTGTGTGA
CTCTGGTAACTAGAGATCCCTCAGACCCTTTTAGTCAGTGTGGAAAATCTCTAGCAGTACGTATAGTAGT
TCATGTCATCTTATTATTCAGTATTTATAACTTGCAAAGAAATGAATATCAGAGAGTGAGAGGAACTTGT
TTATTGCAGCTTATAATGGTTACAAATAAAGCAATAGCATCACAAATTTCACAAATAAAGCATTTTTTTC
ACTGCATTCTAGTTGTGGTTTGTCCAAACTCATCAATGTATCTTATCATGTCTGGCTCTAGCTATCCCGC
CCCTAACTCCGCCCATCCCGCCCCTAACTCCGCCCAGTTCCGCCCATTCTCCGCCCCATGGCTGACTAAT
TTTTTTTATTTATGCAGAGGCCGAGGCCGCCTCGGCCTCTGAGCTATTCCAGAAGTAGTGAGGAGGCTTT
TTTGGAGGCCTAGGGACGTACCCAATTCGCCCTATAGTGAGTCGTATTACGCGCGCTCACTGGCCGTCGT
TTTACAACGTCGTGACTGGGAAAACCCTGGCGTTACCCAACTTAATCGCCTTGCAGCACATCCCCCTTTC
GCCAGCTGGCGTAATAGCGAAGAGGCCCGCACCGATCGCCCTTCCCAACAGTTGCGCAGCCTGAATGGCG
AATGGG
[124 nt withheld, positions 3367-3490]
C
[91 nt withheld, positions 3492-3582]
A
[49 nt withheld, positions 3584-3632]
CCTTTGACGTTGGAGTCCACGTTCTTT
[37 nt withheld, positions 3660-3696]
ACCCTATCTCGGTCTATTCTTTTGATTTATAAGGGATTTTGCCGATTTCGGCCTATTGGTTAAAAAATGA
GCTGATTTAACAAAAATTTAACGCGAATTTTAACAAAATATTAACGCTTACAATTTAGGTGGCACTTTTC
GGGGAAATGTGCGCGGAACCCCTATTTGTTTATTTTTCTAAATACATTCAAATATGTATCCGCTCATGAG
ACAATAACCCTGATAAATGCTTCAATAATATTGAAAAAGGAAGAGTATGAGTATTCAACATTTCCGTGTC
GCCCTTATTCCCTTTTTTGCGGCATTTTGCCTTCCTGTTTTTGCTCACCCAGAAACGCTGGTGAAAGTAA
AAGATGCTGAAGATCAGTTGGGTGCACGAGTGGGTTACATCGAACTGGATCTCAACAGCGGTAAGATCCT
TGAGAGTTTTCGCCCCGAAGAACGTTTTCCAATGATGAGCACTTTTAAAGTTCTGCTATGTGGCGCGGTA
TTATCCCGTATTGACGCCGGGCAAGAGCAACTCGGTCGCCGCATACACTATTCTCAGAATGACTTGGTTG
AGTACTCACCAGTCACAGAAAAGCATCTTACGGATGGCATGACAGTAAGAGAATTATGCAGTGCTGCCAT
AACCATGAGTGATAACACTGCGGCCAACTTACTTCTGACAACGATCGGAGGACCGAAGGAGCTAACCGCT
TTTTTGCACAACATGGGGGATCATGTAACTCGCCTTGATCGTTGGGAACCGGAGCTGAATGAAGCCATAC
CAAACGACGAGCGTGACACCACGATGCCTGTAGCAATGGCAACAACGTTGCGCAAACTATTAACTGGCGA
ACTACTTACTCTAGCTTCCCGGCAACAATTAATAGACTGGATGGAGGCGGATAAAGTTGCAGGACCACTT
CTGCGCTCGGCCCTTCCGGCTGGCTGGTTTATTGCTGATAAATCTGGAGCCGGTGAGCGTGGGTCTCGCG
GTATCATTGCAGCACTGGGGCCAGATGGTAAGCCCTCCCGTATCGTAGTTATCTACACGACGGGGAGTCA
GGCAACTATGGATGAACGAAATAGACAGATCGCTGAGATAGGTGCCTCACTGATTAAGCATTGGTAACTG
TCAGACCAAGTTTACTCATATATACTTTAGATTGATTTAAAACTTCATTTTTAATTTAAAAGGATCTAGG
TGAAGATCCTTTTTGATAATCTCATGACCAAAATCCCTTAACGTGAGTTTTCGTTCCACTGAGCGTCAGA
CCCCGTAGAAAAGATCAAAGGATCTTCTTGAGATCCTTTTTTTCTGCGCGTAATCTGCTGCTTGCAAACA
AAAAAACCACCGCTACCAGCGGTGGTTTGTTTGCCGGATCAAGAGCTACCAACTCTTTTTCCGAAGGTAA
CTGGCTTCAGCAGAGCGCAGATACCAAATACTGTTCTTCTAGTGTAGCCGTAGTTAGGCCACCACTTCAA
GAACTCTGTAGCACCGCCTACATACCTCGCTCTGCTAATCCTGTTACCAGTGGCTGCTGCCAGTGGCGAT
AAGTCGTGTCTTACCGGGTTGGACTCAAGACGATAGTTACCGGATAAGGCGCAGCGGTCGGGCTGAACGG
GGGGTTCGTGCACACAGCCCAGCTTGGAGCGAACGACCTACACCGAACTGAGATACCTACAGCGTGAGCT
ATGAGAAAGCGCCACGCTTCCCGAAGGGAGAAAGGCGGACAGGTATCCGGTAAGCGGCAGGGTCGGAACA
GGAGAGCGCACGAGGGAGCTTCCAGGGGGAAACGCCTGGTATCTTTATAGTCCTGTCGGGTTTCGCCACC
TCTGACTTGAGCGTCGATTTTTGTGATGCTCGTCAGGGGGGCGGAGCCTATGGAAAAACGCCAGCAACGC
GGCCTTTTTACGGTTCCTGGCCTTTTGCTGGCCTTTTGCTCACATGTTCTTTCCTGCGTTATCCCCTGAT
TCTGTGGATAACCGTATTACCGCCTTTGAGTGAGCTGATACCGCTCGCCGCAGCCGAACGACCGAGCGCA
GCGAGTCAGTGAGCGAGGAAGCGGAAGAGCGCCCAATACGCAAACCGCCTCTCCCCGCGCGTTGGCCGAT
TCATTAATGCAGCTGGCACGACAGGTTTCCCGACTGGAAAGCGGGCAGTGAGCGCAACGCAATTAATGTG
AGTTAGCTCACTCATTAGGCACCCCAGGCTTTACACTTTATGCTTCCGGCTCGTATGTTGTGTGGAATTG
TGAGCGGATAACAATTTCACACAGGAAACAGCTATGACCATGATTACGCCAAGCGCGCAATTAACCCTCA
CTAAAGGGAACAAAAGCTGGAGCTGCAAGCTTAATGTAGTCTTATGCAATACTCTTGTAGTCTTGCAACA
TGGTAACGATGAGTTAGCAACATGCCTTACAAGGAGAGAAAAAGCACCGTGCATGCCGATTGGTGGAAGT
AAGGTGGTACGATCGTGCCTTATTAGGAAGGCAACAGACGGGTCTGACATGGATTGGACGAACCACTGAA
TTGCCGCATTGCAGAGATATTGTATTTAAGTGCCTAGCTCGATACATAAACGGGTCTCTCTGGTTAGACC
AGATCTGAGCCTGGGAGCTCTCTGGCTAACTAGGGAACCCACTGCTTAAGCCTCAATAAAGCTTGCCTTG
AGTGCTTCAAGTAGTGTGTGCCCGTCTGTTGTGTGACTCTGGTAACTAGAGATCCCTCAGACCCTTTTAG
TCAGTGTGGAAAATCTCTAGCAGTGGCGCCCGAACAGGGACTTGAAAGCGAAAGGGAAACCAGAGGAGCT
CTCTCGACGCAGGACTCGGCTTGCTGAAGCGCGCACGGCAAGAGGCGAGGGGCGGCGACTGGTGAGTACG
CCAAAAATTTTGACTAGCGGAGGCTAGAAGGAGAGAGATGGGTGCGAGAGCGTCAGTATTAAGCGGGGGA
GAATTAGATCGCGATGGGAAAAAATTCGGTTAAGGCCAGGGGGAAAGAAAAAATATAAATTAAAACATAT
AGTATGGGCAAGCAGGGAGCTAGAACGATTCGCAGTTAATCCTGGCCTGTTAGAAACATCAGAAGGCTGT
AGACAAATACTGGGACAGCTACAACCATCCCTTCAGACAGGATCAGAAGAACTTAGATCATTATATAATA
CAGTAGCAACCCTCTATTGTGTGCATCAAAGGATAGAGATAAAAGACACCAAGGAAGCTTTAGACAAGAT
AGAGGAAGAGCAAAACAAAAGTAAGACCACCGCACAGCAAGCGGCCGCTGATCTTCAGACCTGGAGGAGG
AGATATGAGGGACAATTGGAGAAGTGAATTATATAAATATAAAGTAGTAAAAATTGAACCATTAGGAGTA
GCACCCACCAAGGCAAAGAGAAGAGTGGTGCAGAGAGAAAAAAGAGCAGTGGGAATAGGAGCTTTGTTCC
TTGGGTTCTTGGGAGCAGCAGGAAGCACTATGGGCGCAGCGTCAATGACGCTGACGGTACAGGCCAGACA
ATTATTGTCTGGTATAGTGCAGCAGCAGAACAATTTGCTGAGGGCTATTGAGGCGCAACAGCATCTGTTG
CAACTCACAGTCTGGGGCATCAAGCAGCTCCAGGCAAGAATCCTGGCTGTGGAAAGATACCTAAAGGATC
AACAGCTCCTGGGGATTTGGGGTTGCTCTGGAAAACTCATTTGCACCACTGCTGTGCCTTGGAATGCTAG
TTGGAGTAATAAATCTCTGGAACAGATTTGGAATCACACGACCTGGATGGAGTGGGACAGAGAAATTAAC
AATTACACAAGCTTAATACACTCCTTAATTGAAGAATCGCAAAACCAGCAAGAAAAGAATGAACAAGAAT
TATTGGAATTAGATAAATGGGCAAGTTTGTGGAATTGGTTTAACATAACAAATTGGCTGTGGTATATAAA
ATTATTCATAATGATAGTAGGAGGCTTGGTAGGTTTAAGAATAGTTTTTGCTGTACTTTCTATAGTGAAT
AGAGTTAGGCAGGGATATTCACCATTATCGTTTCAGACCCACCTCCCAACCCCGAGGGGACCCAGAGAGG
GCCTATTTCCCATGATTCCTTCATATTTGCATATACGATACAAGGCTGTTAGAGAGATAATTAGAATTAA
TTTGACTGTAAACACAAAGATATTAGTACAAAATACGTGACGTAGAAAGTAATAATTTCTTGGGTAGTTT
GCAGTTTTAAAATTATGTTTTAAAATGGACTATCATATGCTTACCGTAACTTGAAAGTATTTCGATTTCT
TGGCTTTATATATCTTGTGGAAAGGACGAAACACCGATCCGGACCCTGGACAACGGGTTTTAGAGCTAGA
AATAGCAAGTTAAAATAAGGCTAGTCCGTTATCAACTTGAAAAAGTGGCACCGAGTCGGTGCTTTTTTAA
GCTTGGCGTAACTAGATCTTGAGACAAATGGCAGTATTCATCCACAATTTTAAAAGAAAAGGGGGGATTG
GGGGGTACAGTGCAGGGGAAAGAATAGTAGACATAATAGCAACAGACATACAAACTAAAGAATTACAAAA
ACAAATTACAAAAATTCAAAATTTTCGGGTTTATTACAGGGACAGCAGAGATCCACTTTGGCGCCGGCTC
GAGGGGG
