>Addgene plasmid #77214 | HCK gRNA (BRDN0001147234) | depositor partial sequence | sequence record 144674 | Target Sequence
ATCCGGACCCTGGACAACGG
