>Addgene plasmid #77214 | HCK gRNA (BRDN0001147234) | addgene partial sequence | sequence record 187331 | hU6-F
GAAAGTAATAATTTCTTGGGTAGTTTGCAGTTTTAAAATTATGTTTTAAAATGGACTATCATATGCTTAC
CGTAACTTGAAAGTATTTCGATTTCTTGGCTTTATATATCTTGTGGAAAGGACGAAACACCGATCCGGAC
CCTGGACAACGGTTTTAGAGCTAGAAATAGCAAGTTAAAATAAGGCTAGTCCGTTATCAACTTGAAAAAG
TGGCACCGAGTCGGTGCTTTTTTAAGCTTGGCGTAACTAGATCTTGAGACAAATGGCAGTATTCATCCAC
AATTTTAAAAGAAAAGGGGGGATTGGGGGGTACAGTGCAGGGGAAAGAATAGTAGACATAATAGCAACAG
ACATACAAACTAAAGAATTACAAAAACAAATTACAAAAATTCAAAATTTTCGGGTTTATTACAGGGACAG
CAGAGATCCACTTTGGCGCCGGCTCGAGGGGGCCCGGGTGCAAAGATGGATAAAGTTTTAAACAGAGAGG
AATCTTTGCAGCTAATGGACCTTCTAGGTCTTGAAAGGAGTGGGAATTGGCTCCGGTGCCCGTCAGTGGG
CAGAGCGCAC
